Addgene plasmid #66491: QRFP-Tango
Purpose: Expression of G protein-coupled receptors for PRESTO-Tango: parallel receptorome expression and screening via transcriptional output, with transcriptional activation following arrestin translocation
Depositing lab: Bryan Roth. Depositing organization: University of North Carolina at Chapel Hill. Publication: PRESTO-Tango as an open-source resource for interrogation of the druggable human GPCRome. Kroeze WK, Sassano MF, Huang XP, Lansu K, McCorvy JD, Giguere PM, Sciaky N, Roth BL. Nat Struct Mol Biol. 2015 May;22(5):362-9. doi: 10.1038/nsmb.3014. Epub 2015 Apr 20. PubMed 25895059.
Backbone
  Vector backbone: empty Tango
  Backbone size w/o insert (bp): 6632
  Vector type: Mammalian Expression
  Selectable markers: Neomycin (select with G418)
Growth in bacteria
  Bacterial resistance: Ampicillin, 100 μg/mL
  Growth temperature: 37°C
  Growth strain: DH5alpha
  Copy number: High Copy
Gene/Insert
  Gene/Insert name: QRFP
  Species: H. sapiens (human)
  Insert size (bp): 1293
  Entrez Gene: QRFPR (a.k.a. AQ27, GPR103, SP9155)
  Promoter: CMV
  Tag / fusion protein: FLAG (N terminal on backbone)
  Cloning method: Restriction Enzyme; 5′ cloning site NotI (not destroyed); 3′ cloning site XhoI (unknown if destroyed)
  Sequencing primers: 5′ CMV-F; 3′ Tet-R
Terms and licenses: Academic/Nonprofit Terms; Industry Terms: Not Available to Industry
Depositor comments: Please note: Most of the PRESTO-Tango vectors do not contain the XhoI cut site downstream of the tTA sequence and instead carry an XbaI site. If you need to perform an XhoI digest we recommend sequencing with a forward primer at the C-terminus of tTA to determine which of the two sites is present. Suggested primer: 5-gagctccacttagacggcgagg-3. Original backbone was pcDNA3.1(+). These plasmids were generated as part of the Illuminating the Druggable Genome (IDG) program sponsored by the NIH Common Fund. The goal of this program is to identify, gather, and distribute information and resources for proteins that currently are not well-studied yet belong to commonly drug-targeted protein families: protein kinases, non-olfactory G-protein coupled receptors (GPCRs), and ion channels. The IDG program is designed to develop fundamental research tools for understudied proteins, elucidate their function, and disseminate the IDG-related resources and data to the greater scientific community.
How to cite: QRFP-Tango was a gift from Bryan Roth (Addgene plasmid # 66491 ; http://n2t.net/addgene:66491 ; RRID:Addgene_66491)
