[The description below was written by a language model from this plasmid's Addgene catalogue record.]
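Description:
QRFP-Tango is a mammalian expression plasmid from the PRESTO-Tango collection, built on an "empty Tango" backbone that was itself derived from pcDNA3.1(+). It is maintained as a high-copy plasmid in E. coli under ampicillin selection and carries a neomycin resistance marker, so transfected mammalian cells can be selected with G418. The insert, about 1.3 kb, is the human QRFP receptor (gene QRFPR, also known as GPR103, AQ27 or SP9155). It is expressed from the CMV promoter and carries an N-terminal FLAG tag supplied by the backbone, which is useful for detecting receptor expression. The receptor was cloned by restriction digestion with NotI at the 5′ end. The 3′ site lies downstream of a tTA coding sequence and is nominally XhoI, although the depositor notes that most vectors in the series actually carry XbaI there.

The construct is designed for the Tango assay, which reads out GPCR activation through arrestin recruitment rather than through G protein signalling. The record confirms that a tTA transcriptional activator sequence sits after the receptor and that transcriptional activation follows arrestin translocation. It does not itemise the linking elements. In the general Tango design, the receptor is fused to tTA through a protease cleavage site, and agonist-driven recruitment of a protease-tagged arrestin releases tTA to switch on a reporter gene in the assay cell line. The plasmid is one member of a receptorome-wide set for parallel screening of ligands against the druggable human GPCRs, produced under a programme aimed at understudied members of commonly drug-targeted protein families.
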