>Addgene plasmid #66491 | QRFP-Tango | depositor partial sequence | sequence record 113595 | empty Tango
GACGGATCGGGAGATCTCCCGATCCCCTATGGTGCACTCTCAGTACAATCTGCTCTGATGCCGCATAGTT
AAGCCAGTATCTGCTCCCTGCTTGTGTGTTGGAGGTCGCTGAGTAGTGCGCGAGCAAAATTTAAGCTACA
ACAAGGCAAGGCTTGACCGACAATTGCATGAAGAATCTGCTTAGGGTTAGGCGTTTTGCGCTGCTTCGCG
ATGTACGGGCCAGATATACGCGTTGACATTGATTATTGACTAGTTATTAATAGTAATCAATTACGGGGTC
ATTAGTTCATAGCCCATATATGGAGTTCCGCGTTACATAACTTACGGTAAATGGCCCGCCTGGCTGACCG
CCCAACGACCCCCGCCCATTGACGTCAATAATGACGTATGTTCCCATAGTAACGCCAATAGGGACTTTCC
ATTGACGTCAATGGGTGGAGTATTTACGGTAAACTGCCCACTTGGCAGTACATCAAGTGTATCATATGCC
AAGTACGCCCCCTATTGACGTCAATGACGGTAAATGGCCCGCCTGGCATTATGCCCAGTACATGACCTTA
TGGGACTTTCCTACTTGGCAGTACATCTACGTATTAGTCATCGCTATTACCATGGTGATGCGGTTTTGGC
AGTACATCAATGGGCGTGGATAGCGGTTTGACTCACGGGGATTTCCAAGTCTCCACCCCATTGACGTCAA
TGGGAGTTTGTTTTGGCACCAAAATCAACGGGACTTTCCAAAATGTCGTAACAACTCCGCCCCATTGACG
CAAATGGGCGGTAGGCGTGTACGGTGGGAGGTCTATATAAGCAGAGCTCTCTGGCTAACTAGAGAACCCA
CTGCTTACTGGCTTATCGAAATTAATACGACTCACTATAGGGAGACCCAAGCTGGCTAGCGTTTAAACTT
AAGCTTGGTACCGAGCTCGGATCCACTAGTCCAGTGTGGTGGAATTCTGCAGATATCCAGCACAGTGGCG
GCCGCGCCACCATGAAGACGATCATCGCCCTGAGCTACATCTTCTGCCTGGTATTCGCCGACTACAAGGA
CGATGATGACGCCAGCATCGATACCGGTGGACGCACCCCACCCAGCCTGGGTCCCCAAGATGAGTCCTGC
ACCACCGCCAGCTCCTCCCTGGCCAAGGACACTTCATCGACCGGTGAGAACCTGTACTTCCAGCTAAGAT
TAGATAAAAGTAAAGTGATTAACAGCGCATTAGAGCTGCTTAATGAGGTCGGAATCGAAGGTTTAACAAC
CCGTAAACTCGCCCAGAAGCTAGGTGTAGAGCAGCCTACATTGTATTGGCATGTAAAAAATAAGCGGGCT
TTGCTCGACGCCTTAGCCATTGAGATGTTAGATAGGCACCATACTCACTTTTGCCCTTTAGAAGGGGAAA
GCTGGCAAGATTTTTTACGTAATAACGCTAAAAGTTTTAGATGTGCTTTACTAAGTCATCGCGATGGAGC
AAAAGTACATTTAGGTACACGGCCTACAGAAAAACAGTATGAAACTCTCGAAAATCAATTAGCCTTTTTA
TGCCAACAAGGTTTTTCACTAGAGAATGCATTATATGCACTCAGCGCTGTGGGGCATTTTACTTTAGGTT
GCGTATTGGAAGATCAAGAGCATCAAGTCGCTAAAGAAGAAAGGGAAACACCTACTACTGATAGTATGCC
GCCATTATTACGACAAGCTATCGAATTATTTGATCACCAAGGTGCAGAGCCAGCCTTCTTATTCGGCCTT
GAATTGATCATATGCGGATTAGAAAAACAACTTAAATGTGAAAGTGGGTCCGCGTACAGCCGCGCGCGTA
CGAAAAACAATTACGGGTCTACCATCGAGGGCCTGCTCGATCTCCCGGACGACGACGCCCCCGAAGAGGC
GGGGCTGGCGGCTCCGCGCCTGTCCTTTCTCCCCGCGGGACACACGCGCAGACTGTCGACGGCCCCCCCG
ACCGATGTCAGCCTGGGGGACGAGCTCCACTTAGACGGCGAGGACGTGGCGATGGCGCATGCCGACGCGC
TAGACGATTTCGATCTGGACATGTTGGGGGACGGGGATTCCCCGGGTCCGGGATTTACCCCCCACGACTC
CGCCCCCTACGGCGCTCTGGATATGGCCGACTTCGAGTTTGAGCAGATGTTTACCGATGCCCTTGGAATT
GACGAGTACGGTGGGTAGCTCGAGTCTAGAGGGCCCGTTTAAACCCGCTGATCAGCCTCGACTGTGCCTT
CTAGTTGCCAGCCATCTGTTGTTTGCCCCTCCCCCGTGCCTTCCTTGACCCTGGAAGGTGCCACTCCCAC
TGTCCTTTCCTAATAAAATGAGGAAATTGCATCGCATTGTCTGAGTAGGTGTCATTCTATTCTGGGGGGT
GGGGTGGGGCAGGACAGCAAGGGGGAGGATTGGGAAGACAATAGCAGGCATGCTGGGGATGCGGTGGGCT
CTATGGCTTCTGAGGCGGAAAGAACCAGCTGGGGCTCTAGGGGGTATCCCC
[124 nt withheld, positions 2502-2625]
C
[91 nt withheld, positions 2627-2717]
A
[49 nt withheld, positions 2719-2767]
CCTTTGACGTTGGAGTCCACGTTCTTT
[37 nt withheld, positions 2795-2831]
ACCCTATCTCGGTCTATTCTTTTGATTTATAAGGGATTTTGCCGATTTCGGCCTATTGGTTAAAAAATGA
GCTGATTTAACAAAAATTTAACGCGAATTAATTCTGTGGAATGTGTGTCAGTTAGGGTGTGGAAAGTCCC
CAGGCTCCCCAGCAGGCAGAAGTATGCAAAGCATGCATCTCAATTAGTCAGCAACCAGGTGTGGAAAGTC
CCCAGGCTCCCCAGCAGGCAGAAGTATGCAAAGCATGCATCTCAATTAGTCAGCAACCATAGTCCCGCCC
CTAACTCCGCCCATCCCGCCCCTAACTCCGCCCAGTTCCGCCCATTCTCCGCCCCATGGCTGACTAATTT
TTTTTATTTATGCAGAGGCCGAGGCCGCCTCTGCCTCTGAGCTATTCCAGAAGTAGTGAGGAGGCTTTTT
TGGAGGCCTAGGCTTTTGCAAAAAGCTCCCGGGAGCTTGTATATCCATTTTCGGATCTGATCAAGAGACA
GGATGAGGATCGTTTCGCATGATTGAACAAGATGGATTGCACGCAGGTTCTCCGGCCGCTTGGGTGGAGA
GGCTATTCGGCTATGACTGGGCACAACAGACAATCGGCTGCTCTGATGCCGCCGTGTTCCGGCTGTCAGC
GCAGGGGCGCCCGGTTCTTTTTGTCAAGACCGACCTGTCCGGTGCCCTGAATGAACTGCAGGACGAGGCA
GCGCGGCTATCGTGGCTGGCCACGACGGGCGTTCCTTGCGCAGCTGTGCTCGACGTTGTCACTGAAGCGG
GAAGGGACTGGCTGCTATTGGGCGAAGTGCCGGGGCAGGATCTCCTGTCATCTCACCTTGCTCCTGCCGA
GAAAGTATCCATCATGGCTGATGCAATGCGGCGGCTGCATACGCTTGATCCGGCTACCTGCCCATTCGAC
CACCAAGCGAAACATCGCATCGAGCGAGCACGTACTCGGATGGAAGCCGGTCTTGTCGATCAGGATGATC
TGGACGAAGAGCATCAGGGGCTCGCGCCAGCCGAACTGTTCGCCAGGCTCAAGGCGCGCATGCCCGACGG
CGAGGATCTCGTCGTGACCCATGGCGATGCCTGCTTGCCGAATATCATGGTGGAAAATGGCCGCTTTTCT
GGATTCATCGACTGTGGCCGGCTGGGTGTGGCGGACCGCTATCAGGACATAGCGTTGGCTACCCGTGATA
TTGCTGAAGAGCTTGGCGGCGAATGGGCTGACCGCTTCCTCGTGCTTTACGGTATCGCCGCTCCCGATTC
GCAGCGCATCGCCTTCTATCGCCTTCTTGACGAGTTCTTCTGAGCGGGACTCTGGGGTTCGAAATGACCG
ACCAAGCGACGCCCAACCTGCCATCACGAGATTTCGATTCCACCGCCGCCTTCTATGAAAGGTTGGGCTT
CGGAATCGTTTTCCGGGACGCCGGCTGGATGATCCTCCAGCGCGGGGATCTCATGCTGGAGTTCTTCGCC
CACCCCAACTTGTTTATTGCAGCTTATAATGGTTACAAATAAAGCAATAGCATCACAAATTTCACAAATA
AAGCATTTTTTTCACTGCATTCTAGTTGTGGTTTGTCCAAACTCATCAATGTATCTTATCATGTCTGTAT
ACCGTCGACCTCTAGCTAGAGCTTGGCGTAATCATGGTCATAGCTGTTTCCTGTGTGAAATTGTTATCCG
CTCACAATTCCACACAACATACGAGCCGGAAGCATAAAGTGTAAAGCCTGGGGTGCCTAATGAGTGAGCT
AACTCACATTAATTGCGTTGCGCTCACTGCCCGCTTTCCAGTCGGGAAACCTGTCGTGCCAGCTGCATTA
ATGAATCGGCCAACGCGCGGGGAGAGGCGGTTTGCGTATTGGGCGCTCTTCCGCTTCCTCGCTCACTGAC
TCGCTGCGCTCGGTCGTTCGGCTGCGGCGAGCGGTATCAGCTCACTCAAAGGCGGTAATACGGTTATCCA
CAGAATCAGGGGATAACGCAGGAAAGAACATGTGAGCAAAAGGCCAGCAAAAGGCCAGGAACCGTAAAAA
GGCCGCGTTGCTGGCGTTTTTCCATAGGCTCCGCCCCCCTGACGAGCATCACAAAAATCGACGCTCAAGT
CAGAGGTGGCGAAACCCGACAGGACTATAAAGATACCAGGCGTTTCCCCCTGGAAGCTCCCTCGTGCGCT
CTCCTGTTCCGACCCTGCCGCTTACCGGATACCTGTCCGCCTTTCTCCCTTCGGGAAGCGTGGCGCTTTC
TCATAGCTCACGCTGTAGGTATCTCAGTTCGGTGTAGGTCGTTCGCTCCAAGCTGGGCTGTGTGCACGAA
CCCCCCGTTCAGCCCGACCGCTGCGCCTTATCCGGTAACTATCGTCTTGAGTCCAACCCGGTAAGACACG
ACTTATCGCCACTGGCAGCAGCCACTGGTAACAGGATTAGCAGAGCGAGGTATGTAGGCGGTGCTACAGA
GTTCTTGAAGTGGTGGCCTAACTACGGCTACACTAGAAGAACAGTATTTGGTATCTGCGCTCTGCTGAAG
CCAGTTACCTTCGGAAAAAGAGTTGGTAGCTCTTGATCCGGCAAACAAACCACCGCTGGTAGCGGTTTTT
TTGTTTGCAAGCAGCAGATTACGCGCAGAAAAAAAGGATCTCAAGAAGATCCTTTGATCTTTTCTACGGG
GTCTGACGCTCAGTGGAACGAAAACTCACGTTAAGGGATTTTGGTCATGAGATTATCAAAAAGGATCTTC
ACCTAGATCCTTTTAAATTAAAAATGAAGTTTTAAATCAATCTAAAGTATATATGAGTAAACTTGGTCTG
ACAGTTACCAATGCTTAATCAGTGAGGCACCTATCTCAGCGATCTGTCTATTTCGTTCATCCATAGTTGC
CTGACTCCCCGTCGTGTAGATAACTACGATACGGGAGGGCTTACCATCTGGCCCCAGTGCTGCAATGATA
CCGCGAGACCCACGCTCACCGGCTCCAGATTTATCAGCAATAAACCAGCCAGCCGGAAGGGCCGAGCGCA
GAAGTGGTCCTGCAACTTTATCCGCCTCCATCCAGTCTATTAATTGTTGCCGGGAAGCTAGAGTAAGTAG
TTCGCCAGTTAATAGTTTGCGCAACGTTGTTGCCATTGCTACAGGCATCGTGGTGTCACGCTCGTCGTTT
GGTATGGCTTCATTCAGCTCCGGTTCCCAACGATCAAGGCGAGTTACATGATCCCCCATGTTGTGCAAAA
AAGCGGTTAGCTCCTTCGGTCCTCCGATCGTTGTCAGAAGTAAGTTGGCCGCAGTGTTATCACTCATGGT
TATGGCAGCACTGCATAATTCTCTTACTGTCATGCCATCCGTAAGATGCTTTTCTGTGACTGGTGAGTAC
TCAACCAAGTCATTCTGAGAATAGTGTATGCGGCGACCGAGTTGCTCTTGCCCGGCGTCAATACGGGATA
ATACCGCGCCACATAGCAGAACTTTAAAAGTGCTCATCATTGGAAAACGTTCTTCGGGGCGAAAACTCTC
AAGGATCTTACCGCTGTTGAGATCCAGTTCGATGTAACCCACTCGTGCACCCAACTGATCTTCAGCATCT
TTTACTTTCACCAGCGTTTCTGGGTGAGCAAAAACAGGAAGGCAAAATGCCGCAAAAAAGGGAATAAGGG
CGACACGGAAATGTTGAATACTCATACTCTTCCTTTTTCAATATTATTGAAGCATTTATCAGGGTTATTG
TCTCATGAGCGGATACATATTTGAATGTATTTAGAAAAATAAACAAATAGGGGTTCCGCGCACATTTCCC
CGAAAAGTGCCACCTGACGTC
