>Addgene plasmid #66491 | QRFP-Tango | depositor partial sequence | sequence record 113596 | QRFP
ATGCAGGCGTTGAACATTACCCCAGAACAGTTCTCTAGGCTCCTTAGAGATCACAACCTGACACGAGAGC
AGTTCATCGCTCTCTATCGCCTGAGACCACTCGTGTACACACCAGAACTCCCCGGACGAGCAAAGCTGGC
TCTGGTGCTGACAGGCGTGCTTATCTTCGCTCTTGCCCTGTTCGGCAACGCTTTGGTCTTCTACGTGGTG
ACTCGGTCCAAGGCTATGCGCACTGTGACCAACATCTTCATATGCTCCCTGGCCCTGTCCGACCTGCTGA
TCACCTTCTTCTGTATTCCTGTCACGATGCTGCAAAATATCTCAGACAACTGGCTCGGTGGCGCATTCAT
TTGCAAGATGGTGCCTTTTGTACAGTCAACTGCTGTGGTGACGGAAATCCTTACAATGACCTGTATCGCT
GTGGAACGACATCAGGGGTTGGTGCATCCATTCAAGATGAAGTGGCAGTATACCAACAGACGGGCGTTTA
CAATGCTTGGAGTCGTCTGGCTGGTAGCCGTTATCGTGGGCAGCCCAATGTGGCACGTACAGCAGCTGGA
AATCAAATATGATTTTCTGTACGAAAAAGAGCACATTTGCTGCCTTGAAGAGTGGACCTCCCCAGTACAC
CAAAAGATCTACACAACATTCATCCTGGTTATTCTGTTTCTGCTTCCACTTATGGTAATGTTGATTTTGT
ACTCCAAAATAGGGTATGAGCTGTGGATCAAGAAACGGGTCGGAGATGGCTCCGTGTTGCGAACTATCCA
CGGAAAGGAAATGTCCAAGATTGCAAGGAAGAAGAAGCGCGCAGTCATTATGATGGTTACCGTTGTTGCG
CTGTTTGCTGTGTGCTGGGCCCCCTTCCATGTTGTGCACATGATGATTGAGTACTCTAATTTCGAGAAGG
AGTATGACGACGTGACCATTAAAATGATATTTGCTATTGTGCAGATCATTGGCTTCAGCAATTCTATTTG
CAATCCCATTGTTTATGCTTTCATGAACGAAAACTTTAAGAAGAACGTCCTGTCAGCTGTGTGCTACTGT
ATTGTGAACAAGACGTTCAGCCCGGCTCAGAGACACGGAAATAGTGGTATTACCATGATGAGGAAAAAGG
CGAAGTTTTCTCTGAGGGAAAACCCCGTGGAAGAGACAAAAGGCGAAGCCTTCTCAGACGGCAACATTGA
GGTGAAACTGTGCGAGCAAACCGAGGAGAAGAAAAAACTGAAGCGGCACCTTGCCCTGTTTCGATCCGAG
TTGGCTGAGAACTCTCCACTGGACAGCGGACAT
