>Addgene plasmid #66491 | QRFP-Tango | addgene partial sequence | sequence record 120312 | CMV-F 5'-CGCAAATGGGCGGTAGGCGTG-3'
GCTCTCTGGCTAACTAGAGAACCCACTGCTTACTGGGCTTATCGAAATTAATACGACTCACTATAGGGAG
ACCCAAGCTGGCTAGCGTTTAAACTTAAGCTTGGTACCGAGCTCGGATCCACTAGTCCAGTGTGGTGGAA
TTCTGCAGATATCCAGCACAGTGGCGGCCGCGCCACCATGAAGACGATCATCGCCCTGAGCTACATCTTC
TGCCTGGTATTCGCCGACTACAAGGACGATGATGACGCCAGCATCGATATGCAGGCGTTGAACATTACCC
CAGAACAGTTCTCTAGGCTCCTTAGAGATCACAACCTGACACGAGAGCAGTTCATCGCTCTCTATCGCCT
GAGACCACTCGTGTACACACCAGAACTCCCCGGACGAGCAAAGCTGGCTCTGGTGCTGACAGGCGTGCTT
ATCTTCGCTCTTGCCCTGTTCGGCAACGCTTTGGTCTTCTACGTGGTGACTCGGTCCAAGGCTATGCGCA
CTGTGACCAACATCTTCATATGCTCCCTGGCCCTGTCCGACCTGCTGATCACCTTCTTCTGTATTCCTGT
CACGATGCTGCAAAATATCTCAGACAACTGGCTCGGTGGCGCATTCATTTGCAAGATGGTGCCTTTTGTA
CAGTCAACTGCTGTGGTGACGGAAATCCTTACAATGACCTGTATCGCTGTGGAACGACATCAGGGGTTGG
TGCATCCATTCAAGATGAAGTGGCAGTATACCAACAGACGGGCGTTTACAATGCTTGGAGTCGTCTGGCT
GGTAGCCGTTATCGTGGGCAGCCCAATGTGGCACGTACAGCAGCTGGAAATCAAATATGATTTTCTGTAC
GAAAAAGAGCACATTTGCTGCCTTGAAGAGTGGACCTCCCCAGTACACCAAAAGATCTACACAACATTCA
TCCTGGTTATTC
