>Addgene plasmid #66491 | QRFP-Tango | addgene partial sequence | sequence record 120313 | Tet-R 5'-GGCGAGTTTACGGGTTGTTA-3'
GCTCTAATGCGCTGTTAATCACTTTACTTTTATCTAATCTTAGCTGGAAGTACAGGTTCTCACCGGTCGA
TGAAGTGTCCTTGGCCAGGGAGGAGCTGGCGGTGGTGCAGGACTCATCTTGGGGACCCAGGCTGGGTGGG
GTGCGTCCACCGGTATCGATATGTCCGCTGTCCAGTGGAGAGTTCTCAGCCAACTCGGATCGAAACAGGG
CAAGGTGCCGCTTCAGTTTTTTCTTCTCCTCGGTTTGCTCGCACAGTTTCACCTCAATGTTGCCGTCTGA
GAAGGCTTCGCCTTTTGTCTCTTCCACGGGGTTTTCCCTCAGAGAAAACTTCGCCTTTTTCCTCATCATG
GTAATACCACTATTTCCGTGTCTCTGAGCCGGGCTGAACGTCTTGTTCACAATACAGTAGCACACAGCTG
ACAGGACGTTCTTCTTAAAGTTTTCGTTCATGAAAGCATAAACAATGGGATTGCAAATAGAATTGCTGAA
GCCAATGATCTGCACAATAGCAAATATCATTTTAATGGTCACGTCGTCATACTCCTTCTCGAAATTAGAG
TACTCAATCATCATGTGCACAACATGGAAGGGGGCCCAGCACACAGCAAACAGCGCAACAACGGTAACCA
TCATAATGACTGCGCGCTTCTTCTTCCTTGCAATCTTGGACATTTCCTTTCCGTGGATAGTTCGCAACAC
GGAGCCATCTCCGACCCGTTTCTTGATCCACAGCTCATACCCTATTTTGGAGTACAAAATCAACATTACC
ATAAGTGGAAGCAGAAACAGAATAACCAGGATGAATGTTGTGTAGATCTTTTGGTGTACTGGGGAGGTCC
ACTCTTCAAGGCAGCAAATGTGCTCTTTTTCGTACAGAAAATCATATTTGATTTCCAGCTGCTGTACGTG
CCACATTGGGCTGCCCAC
